Addgene plasmid #122535: pBT2999
Purpose: Expression of a C. elegan codon optimized fluorescent protein (CemOrange2) fused to a lysosome localized gene (lmp-1) under the intestinal specific promoter nhx-2
Depositing lab: Gary Silverman. Depositing organization: Washington University in Saint Louis. Publication: CemOrange2 fusions facilitate multifluorophore subcellular imaging in C. elegans. Thomas BJ, Wight IE, Chou WYY, Moreno M, Dawson Z, Homayouni A, Huang H, Kim H, Jia H, Buland JR, Wambach JA, Cole FS, Pak SC, Silverman GA, Luke CJ. PLoS One. 2019 Mar 26;14(3):e0214257. doi: 10.1371/journal.pone.0214257. eCollection 2019. PubMed 30913273.
Backbone
  Vector backbone: pPD49.26
  Vector type: Bacterial Expression
Growth in bacteria
  Bacterial resistance: Ampicillin, 100 μg/mL
  Growth temperature: 37°C
  Growth strain: DH5alpha
  Copy number: High Copy
Gene/Insert
  Gene/Insert name: Pnhx-2_lmp-1::CemOrange2
  Species: C. elegans (nematode), Synthetic
  Entrez Gene: lmp-1 (a.k.a. CELE_C03B1.12)
  Promoter: Pnhx-2
  Cloning method: Gibson Cloning
Terms and licenses: Academic/Nonprofit Terms; Industry Terms: Not Available to Industry
How to cite: pBT2999 was a gift from Gary Silverman (Addgene plasmid # 122535 ; http://n2t.net/addgene:122535 ; RRID:Addgene_122535)
