[The description below was written by a language model from this plasmid's Addgene catalogue record and pLannotate feature annotations shown in this document.]
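Description:
pBT2999 is a 6,767-nt C. elegans transgene plasmid built by Gibson cloning in the pPD49.26 backbone, one of the standard worm expression vectors. The catalogue lists the vector type as bacterial expression, but the stated purpose and the payload show that E. coli serves only for propagation. Maintenance there relies on a high-copy ColE1/pUC-type origin and a β-lactamase (AmpR) gene with its own promoter for ampicillin selection. The annotation also picks up pUC/pBR322 remnants: lac promoter/operator and CAP site, short lacI, rop and bom fragments, and part of the pUC multiple cloning site. These play no role in the worm transgene.

The payload is Pnhx-2_lmp-1::CemOrange2. The nhx-2 promoter, described in the record as intestine-specific, is not called out in the feature table, but presumably lies in the unannotated region upstream of the lmp-1 coding sequence. It drives lmp-1, a lysosome-localised gene, followed closely downstream by CemOrange2, a C. elegans codon-optimised version of the orange fluorescent protein mOrange2 derived from Discosoma. This places the fluorophore at the C-terminal end of LMP-1. A short hit to aex-5 downstream of the fusion is probably a worm genomic sequence carried in the backbone's 3' region, though the record does not define it.

The construct labels lysosomes in intestinal cells of living worms with an orange marker. It belongs to a set of CemOrange2 fusions designed for subcellular imaging alongside fluorophores of other colours. No worm selection or co-injection marker is recorded.
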