Features (pLannotate 1.2.2; 13 found; start..end, strand, type, name):
   1603..1619    -  misc_feature   MCS (fragment): pUC18/19 multiple cloning site
   1783..2595    +  CDS            lmp-1: LMP1_CAEEL - Experimental evidence at transcript level: Swiss-Prot protein existence level 2. From Caenorhabditis elegans.
   2626..3486    +  CDS            mOrange2: mOrange2 is a basic (constitutively fluorescent) orange fluorescent protein published in 2008, derived from Discosoma sp.. It has high acid sensitivity.
   4033..4185    +  CDS            aex-5 (fragment): AEX5_CAEEL - Also known as kpc-3 From Caenorhabditis elegans.
   4312..4347    +  CDS            rop (fragment): Rop protein, which maintains plasmids at low copy number; rop
   4449..4548    +  misc_feature   bom (fragment): basis of mobility region from pBR322
   4646..4750    +  promoter       AmpR promoter: bla
   4751..5611    +  CDS            AmpR: β-lactamase; bla; confers resistance to ampicillin, carbenicillin, and related antibiotics
   5782..6370    +  rep_origin     ori: high-copy-number ColE1/pMB1/pBR322/pUC origin of replication
   6553..6645    +  CDS            lacI (fragment): lac repressor; lacI; The lac repressor binds to the lac operator to inhibit transcription in E. coli. This inhibition can be relieved by adding lactose or isopropyl-β-D-thiogalactopyranoside (IPTG).
   6658..6679    +  protein_bind   CAP binding site: CAP binding activates transcription in the presence of cAMP. E. coli catabolite activator protein
   6694..6724    +  promoter       lac promoter: promoter for the E. coli lac operon
   6732..6748    +  protein_bind   lac operator: The lac repressor binds to the lac operator to inhibit transcription in E. coli. This inhibition can be relieved by adding lactose or isopropyl-β-D-thiogalactopyranoside (IPTG). lac repressor encoded by lacI
>Addgene plasmid #122535 | pBT2999 | addgene full sequence | sequence record 238208 | Addgene NGS Result
ATGACCATGATTACGCCAAGCTTCCTTCCAAGTTATTGACAAGTATTAACTGCACTTCTCATAAAAATTT
TTCAAATAGATCTATTTAGTCTGGAATAGGAATACTTTTGGCAATTTTCTTGAGAATCATAGAAGACGAA
TTTCTGAACTGCTCTTTGTGAAGCCACGCCCATATATTGGCATTTTTGTATCCAATTTTTTGTAGAGTAC
CTGAATCATTGTCACTACATCTGCTAAACAATATATGGAAGTTCTATGAGAGGTGAAAGGTAAATCATAT
AACAACTGTAATAACATAGAAATGATTGTAGTATATTTCCAATTAGGCTGAGTTGATCTTATTGAAGAGT
TTGAATCATAGCAATTTTTTCCTCTTTTAGTATTTTTCAAAACAAATTTTCACAATGTTAGATGTAGTAT
TTAGCATTAAGGCATCTGTAATCTCCCAGAAATGTTTTGGGAATAAAACCCTTTGACTCTTTGGTCCTTT
TTTGCTCCAAATAATATCTGATTTTAACCCGTTCTGATCTACTTTTTACCTTTCGATCGTCACATCCGCG
TACACGTTTCTCTTGCTCTCAATTGCTTATCTTTATGGCCTTTTCCCCCACTTTTTGTCGACTATCATGC
GGACGTGGCTTCCTTGCTCCCTCCCGGTTTTTTTGAAAACACTTGTGAATTTATTTTTTGTGGTCAAAAT
TACGAAACATTTGAATTCTCAATCTATTTATAGACCGGGTGTGGTATGTTATGCCATGTTTTTGTCATTG
CCAAATGAACATCGATATTTTAATTTTCTGAACTTACCGTACCCCCTGCGTTACTATTTTATTTTTAATT
TGTATAATTTCATTGCTATAATTTGTTGTCCTTGAAACATTGAAGATATCGAAGAAATAATGACAAAAAT
CAGATAGAACAATTTTTCCTACTCATCAACTCACATTTTTCTATTTTCTCTTGTGCGAAAAAAATAGTAT
ATTGGGAATATTTATAGTATTGCAACTTTTCTCTTAGTTCGCAGAGTTGCAATACTACTAGATCCCTAAT
AGAGGAAATATGGTGACCAGCTTTTTGCAATTGGAAAGTTGGGAAAAAAGTATATATATTAATAGACTTA
CATTCTTGTAGTTCGTAGAATTTTTCAGGAAATCTGACACGCAAGACTTTTTCAAAAAGTTTTTTTTTTT
AATTTGGCAATCTGCCAAAACGTTTACTGAACATTTTGAAAACATCTACCAGTACCTTTAACACAACGAA
AAATTGTTCTAAGCAATATTAACTGTGATAATTGATGTTAAGACCTGAAATTTAATCACAAATTTCACCT
GGAAATGACAGTAATCGGCTTCTAAATACTGTCGACACAAGTGCCATACCTAAGATTCCAATCCTATTAC
CATGTTTCCCAATTTCATTCTCTTTCGTATCTCTATTTCTCTTCTTTATTATCAATTACTTTTTATCAGT
TCTTCGTTTGCTTTAACATCAAGAGCACATAGCGCTCTCTCGTCTCTCTCTCATGCTCTTTTTGAACTTT
TACAAAAAACTATTTCCGGTTGTTTTGATTCTTGGAATTTGAAATAATTTTCAGTGATTAAATCTAGAGG
ATCCCCGGGATTGGCCAAAGGACCCAAAGGTATGTTTCGAATGATACTAACATAACATAGAACATTTTCA
GGAGGACCCTTGGCTAGCAAAAATGTTGAAATCGTTTGTCATCTTGTTTGGTAAGTGAAATACTTCCTAC
GCAGAAATACAATAGCAATCAATCAATTTTCAGCCTTCCTGGCCTCCGCATCCGCCACCGCTTCGCATTA
CTATGTAACCAACAACAACACCGGACTCACGTGCATCATCCTCGACGGAGACTTCCAGTTCAATTTGGTC
TTCAACGAGAAGAACACCACCGAGAAGTTCACGGTCACATTCAACGAGACAGTCAGTGTCGAAGGAGATT
GCAACGGAGTCCGCAACAATCAATCGGTTCAGACGTTGAATGTGAGTTTTTGAATAACAACTTTAGGGCA
ATTTATAACTTGAAAAAATTTCCAGATTAAGTTCAACCCTGAAGGACAATCTGCCCGTTACGCCAAAGAG
TGGGAGCTCGATATCGTGTTCGGATCATCTAGCAACGTCGCCTTTGAGATCATTGACTACACCCTCACCA
CTCAGAGAACGGATCTTGTCCCATACTTTGGAAAGTTTGTCAGAGACGCCAATGCTGCCGGAGATGTTAC
AGCAACTCAGACCAACGCTTACAAGGTAATACCATTTCTGCTATAGCATTTGGGGTCTTGTTACCACTCA
CTATTTCTTGCCTAACTCAAAAATTTTCAGTGCTCCACCGCCAAGCTTGGACTCGTCGGAGGATCTACCA
TTGACATCAAGACATCCAACGTGATTGCATTTGCACAGATGAACGGCACCGTTTTCCCAACTGACCAAGT
CTACGAGGTGTGCTATTTGGATGCTCGCACCAACGAAGTTGTCCCAATCGTCGTCGGAGCCTGCCTCGCG
GCTCTCGTCGTGGTTGTGCTCGTCGGATACCTTATCGGACGTGCTCGTGCAAAGAGACAAGGATATGCCA
GCGTCCTCGAGAGGCCTGGTACCATGGGCGGAAAAATGGTCTCCAAGGGAGAGGAGAACAACATGGCCAT
CATCAAGGAGTTCATGCGTTTCAAGGTCCGTATGGAGGGATCCGTCAACGGACACGAGTTCGAGATCGAG
GGAGAGGGAGAGGGACGTCCATACGAGGGATTCCAAACCGCCAAGCTCAAGGTCACCAAGGTAAGTTTAA
ACATATATATACTAACTAACCCTGATTATTTAAATTTTCAGGGAGGACCACTCCCATTCGCCTGGGACAT
CCTCTCCCCACACTTCACCTACGGATCCAAGGCCTACGTCAAGCACCCAGCCGACATCCCAGACTACTTC
AAGCTCTCCTTCCCAGAGGGATTCAAGTGGGAGCGTGTCATGAACTACGAGGACGGAGGAGTCGTCACCG
TCACCCAAGACTCCTCCCTCCAAGACGGAGAGTTCATCTACAAGGTAAGTTTAAACAGTTCGGTACTAAC
TAACCATACATATTTAAATTTTCAGGTCAAGCTCCGTGGAACCAACTTCCCATCCGACGGACCAGTCATG
CAAAAGAAGACCATGGGATGGGAGGCCTCCTCCGAGCGTATGTACCCAGAGGACGGAGCCCTCAAGGGAA
AGATCAAGATGCGTCTCAAGCTCAAGGTAAGTTTAAACATGATTTTACTAACTAACTAATCTGATTTAAA
TTTTCAGGACGGAGGACACTACACCTCCGAGGTCAAGACCACCTACAAGGCCAAGAAGCCAGTCCAACTC
CCAGGAGCCTACATCGTCGACATCAAGCTCGACATCACCTCCCACAACGAGGACTACACCATCGTCGAGC
AATACGAGCGTGCCGAGGGACGTCACTCCACCGGAGGAATGGACGAACTCTACAAGCTTAACGGTCCTAG
GAGATCTGAATTCGGCGCCTAAGAGCTCCGCATCGGCCGCTGTCATCAGATCGCCATCTCGCGCCCGTGC
CTCTGACTTCTAAGTCCAATTACTCTTCAACATCCCTACATGCTCTTTCTCCCTGTGCTCCCACCCCCTA
TTTTTGTTATTATCAAAAAACTTCTCTTAATTTCTTTGTTTTTTAGCTTCTTTTAAGTCACCTCTAACAA
TGAAATTGTGTAGATTCAAAAATAGAATTAATTCGTAATAAAAAGTCGAAAAAAATTGTGCTCCCTCCCC
CCATTAATAATAATTCTATCCCAAAATCTACACAATGTTCTGTGTACACTTCTTATGTTTTTTACTTCTG
ATAAATTTTTTTGAAACATCATAGAAAAAACCGCACACAAAATACCTTATCATATGTTACGTTTCAGTTT
ATGACCGCAATTTTTATTTCTTCGCACGTCTGGGCCTCTCATGACGTCAAATCATGCTCATCGTGAAAAA
GTTTTGGAGTATTTTTGGAATTTTTCAATCAAGTGAAAGTTTATGAAATTAATTTTCCTGCTTTTGCTTT
TTGGGGTTTCCCCTATTGTTTGTCAAGATTTCGAGGACGGCGTTTTTCTTGCTAAAATCACAAGTATTGA
TGAGCACGATGCAAGAAAGATCGGAAGAAGGTTTGGGTTTGAGGCTCAGTGGAAGGTGAGTAGAAGTTGA
TAATTTGAAAGTGGAGTAGTGTCTATGGGGTTTTTGCCTTAAATGACAGAATACATTCCCAATATACCAA
ACATAACTGTTTCTACTAGTCGGCCGTACGGGCCCTTTCGTCTCGCGCGTTTCGGTGATGACGGTGAAAA
CCTCTGACACATGCAGCTCCCGGAGACGGTCACAGCTTGTCTGTAAGCGGATGCCGGGAGCAGACAAGCC
CGTCAGGGCGCGTCAGCGGGTGTTGGCGGGTGTCGGGGCTGGCTTAACTATGCGGCATCAGAGCAGATTG
TACTGAGAGTGCACCATATGCGGTGTGAAATACCGCACAGATGCGTAAGGAGAAAATACCGCATCAGGCG
GCCTTAAGGGCCTCGTGATACGCCTATTTTTATAGGTTAATGTCATGATAATAATGGTTTCTTAGACGTC
AGGTGGCACTTTTCGGGGAAATGTGCGCGGAACCCCTATTTGTTTATTTTTCTAAATACATTCAAATATG
TATCCGCTCATGAGACAATAACCCTGATAAATGCTTCAATAATATTGAAAAAGGAAGAGTATGAGTATTC
AACATTTCCGTGTCGCCCTTATTCCCTTTTTTGCGGCATTTTGCCTTCCTGTTTTTGCTCACCCAGAAAC
GCTGGTGAAAGTAAAAGATGCTGAAGATCAGTTGGGTGCACGAGTGGGTTACATCGAACTGGATCTCAAC
AGCGGTAAGATCCTTGAGAGTTTTCGCCCCGAAGAACGTTTTCCAATGATGAGCACTTTTAAAGTTCTGC
TATGTGGCGCGGTATTATCCCGTATTGACGCCGGGCAAGAGCAACTCGGTCGCCGCATACACTATTCTCA
GAATGACTTGGTTGAGTACTCACCAGTCACAGAAAAGCATCTTACGGATGGCATGACAGTAAGAGAATTA
TGCAGTGCTGCCATAACCATGAGTGATAACACTGCGGCCAACTTACTTCTGACAACGATCGGAGGACCGA
AGGAGCTAACCGCTTTTTTGCACAACATGGGGGATCATGTAACTCGCCTTGATCGTTGGGAACCGGAGCT
GAATGAAGCCATACCAAACGACGAGCGTGACACCACGATGCCTGTAGCAATGGCAACAACGTTGCGCAAA
CTATTAACTGGCGAACTACTTACTCTAGCTTCCCGGCAACAATTAATAGACTGGATGGAGGCGGATAAAG
TTGCAGGACCACTTCTGCGCTCGGCCCTTCCGGCTGGCTGGTTTATTGCTGATAAATCTGGAGCCGGTGA
GCGTGGGTCTCGCGGTATCATTGCAGCACTGGGGCCAGATGGTAAGCCCTCCCGTATCGTAGTTATCTAC
ACGACGGGGAGTCAGGCAACTATGGATGAACGAAATAGACAGATCGCTGAGATAGGTGCCTCACTGATTA
AGCATTGGTAACTGTCAGACCAAGTTTACTCATATATACTTTAGATTGATTTAAAACTTCATTTTTAATT
TAAAAGGATCTAGGTGAAGATCCTTTTTGATAATCTCATGACCAAAATCCCTTAACGTGAGTTTTCGTTC
CACTGAGCGTCAGACCCCGTAGAAAAGATCAAAGGATCTTCTTGAGATCCTTTTTTTCTGCGCGTAATCT
GCTGCTTGCAAACAAAAAAACCACCGCTACCAGCGGTGGTTTGTTTGCCGGATCAAGAGCTACCAACTCT
TTTTCCGAAGGTAACTGGCTTCAGCAGAGCGCAGATACCAAATACTGTTCTTCTAGTGTAGCCGTAGTTA
GGCCACCACTTCAAGAACTCTGTAGCACCGCCTACATACCTCGCTCTGCTAATCCTGTTACCAGTGGCTG
CTGCCAGTGGCGATAAGTCGTGTCTTACCGGGTTGGACTCAAGACGATAGTTACCGGATAAGGCGCAGCG
GTCGGGCTGAACGGGGGGTTCGTGCACACAGCCCAGCTTGGAGCGAACGACCTACACCGAACTGAGATAC
CTACAGCGTGAGCTATGAGAAAGCGCCACGCTTCCCGAAGGGAGAAAGGCGGACAGGTATCCGGTAAGCG
GCAGGGTCGGAACAGGAGAGCGCACGAGGGAGCTTCCAGGGGGAAACGCCTGGTATCTTTATAGTCCTGT
CGGGTTTCGCCACCTCTGACTTGAGCGTCGATTTTTGTGATGCTCGTCAGGGGGGCGGAGCCTATGGAAA
AACGCCAGCAACGCGGCCTTTTTACGGTTCCTGGCCTTTTGCTGGCCTTTTGCTCACATGTTCTTTCCTG
CGTTATCCCCTGATTCTGTGGATAACCGTATTACCGCCTTTGAGTGAGCTGATACCGCTCGCCGCAGCCG
AACGACCGAGCGCAGCGAGTCAGTGAGCGAGGAAGCGGAAGAGCGCCCAATACGCAAACCGCCTCTCCCC
GCGCGTTGGCCGATTCATTAATGCAGCTGGCACGACAGGTTTCCCGACTGGAAAGCGGGCAGTGAGCGCA
ACGCAATTAATGTGAGTTAGCTCACTCATTAGGCACCCCAGGCTTTACACTTTATGCTTCCGGCTCGTAT
GTTGTGTGGAATTGTGAGCGGATAACAATTTCACACAGGAAACAGCT
